Addgene plasmid #229916: AiP13599 - pAAV-AiE0528h_3xC2-minBG-SYFP2-WPRE3-BGHpA (Alias: CN3599)
Purpose: AiE0528h_3xC2 is an enhancer sequence, designed to drive AAV-mediated transgene expression in specific brain cell types
Depositing lab: Allen Institute for Brain Science & Jonathan Ting. Depositing organization: Allen Institute. Publication: A suite of enhancer AAVs and transgenic mouse lines for genetic access to cortical cell types. Ben-Simon Y, Hooper M, Narayan S, Daigle TL, Dwivedi D, Way SW, Oster A, Stafford DA, Mich JK, Taormina MJ, Martinez RA, Opitz-Araya X, Roth JR, Alexander JR, Allen S, Amster A, Arbuckle J, Ayala A, Baker PM, Bakken TE, Barcelli T, Barta S, Bendrick J, Bertagnolli D, Bielstein C, Bishwakarma P, Bowlus J, Boyer G, Brouner K, Casian B, Casper T, Chakka AB, Chakrabarty R, Chance RK, Chavan S, Clark M, Colbert K, Collman F, Daniel S, Departee M, DiValentin P, Donadio N, Dotson N, Egdorf T, Fliss T, Gabitto M, Garcia J, Gary A, Gasperini M, Gloe J, Goldy J, Gore BB, Graybuck L, Greisman N, Haeseleer F, Halterman C, Haradon Z, Hastings SD, Helback O, Ho W, Hockemeyer D, Huang C, Huff S, Hunker A, Johansen N, Jones D, Juneau Z, Kalmbach B, Kannan M, Khem S, Kussick E, Kutsal R, Larsen R, Lee C, Lee AY, Leibly M, Lenz GH, Li S, Liang E, Lusk N, Madigan Z, Malloy J, Malone J, McCue R, Melchor J, Mollenkopf T, Moosman S, Morin E, Newman D, Ng L, Ngo K, Omstead V, Otto S, Oyama A, Pena N, Pham T, Phillips E, Pom CA, Potekhina L, Ransford S, Ray PL, Rette D, Reynoldson C, Rimorin C, Rocha D, Ruiz A, Sanchez REA, Sawyer L, Sedeno-Cortes A, Sevigny JP, Shapovalova N, Shepard N, Shulga L, Sigler AR, Siverts L, Soliman S, Somasundaram S, Staats B, Stewart K, Szelenyi E, Tieu M, Trader C, Tran A, van Velthoven CTJ, Walker M, Wang Y, Weed N, Wirthlin M, Wood T, Wynalda B, Yao Z, Zhou T, Ariza J, Dee N, Reding M, Ronellenfitch K, Mufti S, Sunkin SM, Smith KA, Esposito L, Waters J, Thyagarajan B, Yao S, Lein ES, Zeng H, Levi BP, Ngai J, Ting JT, Tasic B. Cell. 2025 May 16:S0092-8674(25)00513-6. doi: 10.1016/j.cell.2025.05.002. PubMed 40403729.
Backbone
  Vector backbone: rAAV
  Vector type: AAV
Growth in bacteria
  Bacterial resistance: Ampicillin, 100 μg/mL
  Growth temperature: 30°C
  Growth strain: NEB Stable
  Copy number: High Copy
Gene/Insert
  Gene/Insert name: SYFP2
  Species: Synthetic
  Cloning method: Restriction Enzyme; 5′ cloning site Unknown (unknown if destroyed); 3′ cloning site Unknown (unknown if destroyed)
Terms and licenses: Academic/Nonprofit Terms; Industry Terms: Not Available to Industry
Depositor comments: Allen Institute plasmid alias: CN3599
How to cite: AiP13599 - pAAV-AiE0528h_3xC2-minBG-SYFP2-WPRE3-BGHpA (Alias: CN3599) was a gift from Allen Institute for Brain Science & Jonathan Ting (Addgene plasmid # 229916 ; http://n2t.net/addgene:229916 ; RRID:Addgene_229916)
