[The description below was written by a language model from this plasmid's Addgene catalogue record and pLannotate feature annotations shown in this document.]
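Description:
AiP13599 - pAAV-AiE0528h_3xC2-minBG-SYFP2-WPRE3-BGHpA (alias CN3599) is a recombinant AAV transfer plasmid of about 4.9 kb from a collection of enhancer-driven AAV vectors built to give genetic access to defined brain cell types. It is maintained in bacteria through a high-copy ColE1/pUC-type origin and selected with ampicillin via the β-lactamase gene and its own promoter. The backbone also carries an f1 phage origin and short remnants of pBR322 bom and rop sequences. The expression cassette lies between AAV2 inverted terminal repeats, which direct replication and packaging of the intervening DNA into AAV particles. The automated annotation detects the right-hand ITR in full but only short fragments of the left one, which is common for these repetitive, structured elements in sequencing-derived records.

The payload is a reporter cassette encoding SYFP2, a rapidly maturing monomeric yellow fluorescent protein derived from Aequorea victoria. According to the construct name, expression is controlled by AiE0528h_3xC2, described in the record as an enhancer designed to drive AAV-mediated expression in specific brain cell types, placed upstream of a minimal beta-globin promoter (minBG). The "3xC2" label suggests a triplicated core of the enhancer. Neither the enhancer nor the minimal promoter is annotated in the feature table, but both presumably occupy the unannotated region between the left ITR and the SYFP2 coding sequence. Downstream, a shortened woodchuck hepatitis virus posttranscriptional element (WPRE3, detected as two WPRE fragments) boosts transcript stability and expression, and a bovine growth hormone polyadenylation signal terminates the transcript. The record does not state which cell type the enhancer targets. The construct's typical use is fluorescent labelling of enhancer-defined cell populations after viral delivery.
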