Features (pLannotate 1.2.2; 14 found; start..end, strand, type, name):
     12..39      +  repeat_region  AAV2 ITR (fragment): inverted terminal repeat of adeno-associated virus serotype 2 inverted
     68..95      +  repeat_region  AAV2 ITR (fragment): inverted terminal repeat of adeno-associated virus serotype 2 inverted
    946..1662    +  CDS            SYFP2: SYFP2 is a basic (constitutively fluorescent) yellow fluorescent protein published in 2006, derived from Aequorea victoria. It is reported to be a very rapidly-maturing monomer with moderate acid sensitivity.
   1702..1859    +  misc_feature   WPRE (fragment): woodchuck hepatitis virus posttranscriptional regulatory element
   1865..1945    +  misc_feature   WPRE (fragment): woodchuck hepatitis virus posttranscriptional regulatory element
   1962..2073    +  polyA_signal   bGH poly(A) signal: bovine growth hormone polyadenylation signal
   2191..2331    +  repeat_region  AAV2 ITR: inverted terminal repeat of adeno-associated virus serotype 2 inverted
   2336..2387    -  misc_feature   bom (fragment): basis of mobility region from pBR322
   2406..2861    +  rep_origin     f1 ori (sequence partly withheld): f1 bacteriophage origin of replication; arrow indicates direction of (+) strand synthesis
   2862..2911    -  misc_feature   bom (fragment): basis of mobility region from pBR322
   3013..3048    -  CDS            rop (fragment): Rop protein, which maintains plasmids at low copy number; rop
   3143..3247    +  promoter       AmpR promoter: bla
   3248..4108    +  CDS            AmpR: β-lactamase; bla; confers resistance to ampicillin, carbenicillin, and related antibiotics
   4279..4867    +  rep_origin     ori: high-copy-number ColE1/pMB1/pBR322/pUC origin of replication
>Addgene plasmid #229916 | AiP13599 - pAAV-AiE0528h_3xC2-minBG-SYFP2-WPRE3-BGHpA (Alias: CN3599) | addgene full sequence | sequence record 460602 | Addgene NGS Result
CCTGCAGGCAGCTGCGCGCTCGCTCGCTCACTGAGGCCGCCCGGGCGTCGGGCGACCTTTGGTCGCCCGG
CCTCAGTGAGCGAGCGAGCGCGCAGAGAGGGAGTGGCCAACTCCATCACTAGGGGTTCCTGCGGCCGCAC
GCGTCATTGCAGCAATGCTGTCAAAGTCTGGATCCCTGACTGGTGGCTGCAAACTGTTTATTAACAGCTT
GATGCTCATTAAGGACATTGAGCCAGAATATAAGTCAACTGTGTCACTAAGTGTGCTATTTAGCATAGCT
GGCATTATGTGTGTTGTGGGAGAGGCAAGACTCTCAATGAAAGAGGCAATACATTGATTTTCATTCTGAT
GTAAGCCATTTCACTTTTGATTGGGACTCATTGCAGCAATGCTGTCAAAGTCTGGATCCCTGACTGGTGG
CTGCAAACTGTTTATTAACAGCTTGATGCTCATTAAGGACATTGAGCCAGAATATAAGTCAACTGTGTCA
CTAAGTGTGCTATTTAGCATAGCTGGCATTATGTGTGTTGTGGGAGAGGCAAGACTCTCAATGAAAGAGG
CAATACATTGATTTTCATTCTGATGTAAGCCATTTCACTTTTGATTGGGACTCATTGCAGCAATGCTGTC
AAAGTCTGGATCCCTGACTGGTGGCTGCAAACTGTTTATTAACAGCTTGATGCTCATTAAGGACATTGAG
CCAGAATATAAGTCAACTGTGTCACTAAGTGTGCTATTTAGCATAGCTGGCATTATGTGTGTTGTGGGAG
AGGCAAGACTCTCAATGAAAGAGGCAATACATTGATTTTCATTCTGATGTAAGCCATTTCACTTTTGATT
GGGACTGAGCTCGGGCTGGGCATAAAAGTCAGGGCAGAGCCATCTATTGCTTACATTTGCTTCTGGGATC
CAGATCTTTCGAAGCTAGCGCTACCGGTCGCCACCATGGTGAGCAAGGGCGAGGAGCTGTTCACCGGGGT
GGTGCCCATCCTGGTCGAGCTGGACGGCGACGTAAACGGCCACAAGTTCAGCGTGTCCGGCGAGGGCGAG
GGCGATGCCACCTACGGCAAGCTGACCCTGAAGCTGATCTGCACCACCGGCAAGCTGCCCGTGCCCTGGC
CCACCCTCGTGACCACCCTGGGCTACGGCGTGCAGTGCTTCGCCCGCTACCCCGACCACATGAAGCAGCA
CGACTTCTTCAAGTCCGCCATGCCCGAAGGCTACGTCCAGGAGCGCACCATCTTCTTCAAGGACGACGGC
AACTACAAGACCCGCGCCGAGGTGAAGTTCGAGGGCGACACCCTGGTGAACCGCATCGAGCTGAAGGGCA
TCGACTTCAAGGAGGACGGCAACATCCTGGGGCACAAGCTGGAGTACAACTACAACAGCCACAACGTCTA
TATCACCGCCGACAAGCAGAAGAACGGCATCAAGGCCAACTTCAAGATCCGCCACAACATCGAGGACGGC
GGCGTGCAGCTCGCCGACCACTACCAGCAGAACACCCCCATCGGCGACGGCCCCGTGCTGCTGCCCGACA
ACCACTACCTGAGCTACCAGTCCAAGCTGAGCAAAGACCCCAACGAGAAGCGCGATCACATGGTCCTGCT
GGAGTTCGTGACCGCCGCCGGGATCACTCTCGGCATGGACGAGCTGTACAAGTAAGTCGACGGCGCGCCG
CGGCCGCGAATTCGATATCATAATCAACCTCTGGATTACAAAATTTGTGAAAGATTGACTGGTATTCTTA
ACTATGTTGCTCCTTTTACGCTATGTGGATACGCTGCTTTAATGCCTTTGTATCATGCTATTGCTTCCCG
TATGGCTTTCATTTTCTCCTCCTTGTATAAATCCTGGTTAGTTCTTGCCACGGCGGAACTCATCGCCGCC
TGCCTTGCCCGCTGCTGGACAGGGGCTCGGCTGTTGGGCACTGACAATTCCGTGGCTCGAGAGATCTTCG
ACTGTGCCTTCTAGTTGCCAGCCATCTGTTGTTTGCCCCTCCCCCGTGCCTTCCTTGACCCTGGAAGGTG
CCACTCCCACTGTCCTTTCCTAATAAAATGAGGAAATTGCATCGCATTGTCTGAGTAGGTGTCATTCTAT
TCTGGGGGGTGGGGTGGGGCAGGACAGCAAGGGGGAGGATTGGGAAGACAATAGCAGGCATGAGATCTCA
CGTGCGGACCGAGCGGCCGCAGGAACCCCTAGTGATGGAGTTGGCCACTCCCTCTCTGCGCGCTCGCTCG
CTCACTGAGGCCGGGCGACCAAAGGTCGCCCGACGCCCGGGCTTTGCCCGGGCGGCCTCAGTGAGCGAGC
GAGCGCGCAGCTGCCTGCAGGGGCGCCTGATGCGGTATTTTCTCCTTACGCATCTGTGCGGTATTTCACA
CCGCATA
[95 nt withheld, positions 2388-2482]
T
[46 nt withheld, positions 2484-2529]
C
[141 nt withheld, positions 2531-2671]
CCTTTGACGTTGGAGTCCACGTTCTTT
[37 nt withheld, positions 2699-2735]
ACTCTATCTCGGGCTATTCTTTTGATTTATAAGGGATTTTGCCGATTTCGGTCTATTGGTTAAAAAATGA
GCTGATTTAACAAAAATTTAACGCGAATTTTAACAAAATATTAACGTTTACAATTTTATGGTGCACTCTC
AGTACAATCTGCTCTGATGCCGCATAGTTAAGCCAGCCCCGACACCCGCCAACACCCGCTGACGCGCCCT
GACGGGCTTGTCTGCTCCCGGCATCCGCTTACAGACAAGCTGTGACCGTCTCCGGGAGCTGCATGTGTCA
GAGGTTTTCACCGTCATCACCGAAACGCGCGAGACGAAAGGGCCTCGTGATACGCCTATTTTTATAGGTT
AATGTCATGATAATAATGGTTTCTTAGACGTCAGGTGGCACTTTTCGGGGAAATGTGCGCGGAACCCCTA
TTTGTTTATTTTTCTAAATACATTCAAATATGTATCCGCTCATGAGACAATAACCCTGATAAATGCTTCA
ATAATATTGAAAAAGGAAGAGTATGAGTATTCAACATTTCCGTGTCGCCCTTATTCCCTTTTTTGCGGCA
TTTTGCCTTCCTGTTTTTGCTCACCCAGAAACGCTGGTGAAAGTAAAAGATGCTGAAGATCAGTTGGGTG
CACGAGTGGGTTACATCGAACTGGATCTCAACAGCGGTAAGATCCTTGAGAGTTTTCGCCCCGAAGAACG
TTTTCCAATGATGAGCACTTTTAAAGTTCTGCTATGTGGCGCGGTATTATCCCGTATTGACGCCGGGCAA
GAGCAACTCGGTCGCCGCATACACTATTCTCAGAATGACTTGGTTGAGTACTCACCAGTCACAGAAAAGC
ATCTTACGGATGGCATGACAGTAAGAGAATTATGCAGTGCTGCCATAACCATGAGTGATAACACTGCGGC
CAACTTACTTCTGACAACGATCGGAGGACCGAAGGAGCTAACCGCTTTTTTGCACAACATGGGGGATCAT
GTAACTCGCCTTGATCGTTGGGAACCGGAGCTGAATGAAGCCATACCAAACGACGAGCGTGACACCACGA
TGCCTGTAGCAATGGCAACAACGTTGCGCAAACTATTAACTGGCGAACTACTTACTCTAGCTTCCCGGCA
ACAATTAATAGACTGGATGGAGGCGGATAAAGTTGCAGGACCACTTCTGCGCTCGGCCCTTCCGGCTGGC
TGGTTTATTGCTGATAAATCTGGAGCCGGTGAGCGTGGGTCTCGCGGTATCATTGCAGCACTGGGGCCAG
ATGGTAAGCCCTCCCGTATCGTAGTTATCTACACGACGGGGAGTCAGGCAACTATGGATGAACGAAATAG
ACAGATCGCTGAGATAGGTGCCTCACTGATTAAGCATTGGTAACTGTCAGACCAAGTTTACTCATATATA
CTTTAGATTGATTTAAAACTTCATTTTTAATTTAAAAGGATCTAGGTGAAGATCCTTTTTGATAATCTCA
TGACCAAAATCCCTTAACGTGAGTTTTCGTTCCACTGAGCGTCAGACCCCGTAGAAAAGATCAAAGGATC
TTCTTGAGATCCTTTTTTTCTGCGCGTAATCTGCTGCTTGCAAACAAAAAAACCACCGCTACCAGCGGTG
GTTTGTTTGCCGGATCAAGAGCTACCAACTCTTTTTCCGAAGGTAACTGGCTTCAGCAGAGCGCAGATAC
CAAATACTGTTCTTCTAGTGTAGCCGTAGTTAGGCCACCACTTCAAGAACTCTGTAGCACCGCCTACATA
CCTCGCTCTGCTAATCCTGTTACCAGTGGCTGCTGCCAGTGGCGATAAGTCGTGTCTTACCGGGTTGGAC
TCAAGACGATAGTTACCGGATAAGGCGCAGCGGTCGGGCTGAACGGGGGGTTCGTGCACACAGCCCAGCT
TGGAGCGAACGACCTACACCGAACTGAGATACCTACAGCGTGAGCTATGAGAAAGCGCCACGCTTCCCGA
AGGGAGAAAGGCGGACAGGTATCCGGTAAGCGGCAGGGTCGGAACAGGAGAGCGCACGAGGGAGCTTCCA
GGGGGAAACGCCTGGTATCTTTATAGTCCTGTCGGGTTTCGCCACCTCTGACTTGAGCGTCGATTTTTGT
GATGCTCGTCAGGGGGGCGGAGCCTATGGAAAAACGCCAGCAACGCGGCCTTTTTACGGTTCCTGGCCTT
TTGCTGGCCTTTTGCTCACATGT
